Addgene plasmid #46069: pGEMT-Map7-856-1351
Depositing lab: Edgar Gomes. Depositing organization: INSERM, ADR Paris VI, St-Antoine. Publication: MAP and kinesin-dependent nuclear positioning is required for skeletal muscle function. Metzger T, Gache V, Xu M, Cadot B, Folker ES, Richardson BE, Gomes ER, Baylies MK. Nature. 2012 Mar 18;484(7392):120-4. doi: 10.1038/nature10914. PubMed 22425998.
Backbone
  Vector backbone: pGEM-T
  Total vector size (bp): 3513
  Vector type: Bacterial Expression, Unspecified
Growth in bacteria
  Bacterial resistance: Ampicillin, 100 μg/mL
  Growth temperature: 37°C
  Growth strain: DH5alpha
  Copy number: High Copy
Gene/Insert
  Gene/Insert name: Map7-856-1351
  Species: M. musculus (mouse)
  Insert size (bp): 496
  GenBank ID: BC052637.1
  Entrez Gene: Map7 (a.k.a. E-MAP-115, MAP-7, Mtap7, mshi, mste, ste)
  Cloning method: Restriction Enzyme; 5′ cloning site unknown (unknown if destroyed); 3′ cloning site unknown (unknown if destroyed)
  Sequencing primers: 5′ M13-F20; 3′ M13-Rev
Terms and licenses: Academic/Nonprofit Terms; Industry Terms: Not Available to Industry
Depositor comments: Discrepancies between the Addgene QC sequence and full sequence do not affect function.
How to cite: pGEMT-Map7-856-1351 was a gift from Edgar Gomes (Addgene plasmid # 46069 ; http://n2t.net/addgene:46069 ; RRID:Addgene_46069)
