[The description below was written by a language model from this plasmid's Addgene catalogue record and pLannotate feature annotations shown in this document.]
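Description:
pGEMT-Map7-856-1351 is a small (about 3.5 kb) bacterial cloning plasmid built on the pGEM-T backbone and carrying a 496 bp fragment of mouse Map7, which encodes the microtubule-associated protein also known as E-MAP-115 or ensconsin. The name indicates that the fragment corresponds to positions 856–1351 of the reference mouse Map7 cDNA. The plasmid replicates in E. coli at high copy from a ColE1/pUC-type origin and is selected with ampicillin through the β-lactamase gene and its native promoter. An f1 phage origin is also present, which in principle allows production of single-stranded DNA.

The Map7 fragment sits in the pGEM-T multiple cloning region, interrupting the lacZα coding sequence, whose remnants are annotated along with the lac promoter, lac operator and CAP binding site. It is flanked by opposing bacteriophage promoters: T7 upstream in the sense orientation and SP6 downstream reading back toward the insert. This arrangement permits in vitro transcription of either strand, so such plasmids are commonly used to make sense and antisense RNA, for example as riboprobes or as templates for double-stranded RNA. The record does not state the specific purpose of this clone, and it does not state the restriction sites used for cloning. No eukaryotic promoter, tag or reporter is annotated, so the fragment is not set up for expression in mammalian cells. The short hits to a hornet peptide, lacI and the bom region are probably incidental matches to polylinker or backbone sequence. The depositor notes that minor discrepancies between the quality-control and full sequences do not affect function. The associated publication concerns MAP- and kinesin-dependent nuclear positioning in skeletal muscle.
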