Features (pLannotate 1.2.2; 14 found; start..end, strand, type, name):
     65..562     +  CDS            Map7 (fragment): MAP7_MOUSE - Also known as Mtap7. Experimental evidence at protein level: Swiss-Prot protein existence level 1. Microtubule-stabilizing protein that may play an important role during reorganization of microtubules during polarization and differentiation of epithelial cells. Associates with microtubules in a dynamic manner. May play a role in the formation of intercellular contacts. Colocalization with TRPV4 results in the redistribution of TRPV4 toward the membrane and may link cytoskeletal microfilaments. From Mus musculus (Mouse).
    564..626     -  CDS            VESPI_VESMG (fragment): Experimental evidence at protein level: Swiss-Prot protein existence level 1. Shows contractile activity on isolated ileum smooth muscle. From Vespa magnifica (Hornet).
    638..656     -  promoter       SP6 promoter: promoter for bacteriophage SP6 RNA polymerase
    698..714     -  protein_bind   lac operator: The lac repressor binds to the lac operator to inhibit transcription in E. coli. This inhibition can be relieved by adding lactose or isopropyl-β-D-thiogalactopyranoside (IPTG). lac repressor encoded by lacI
    722..752     -  promoter       lac promoter: promoter for the E. coli lac operon
    767..788     -  protein_bind   CAP binding site: CAP binding activates transcription in the presence of cAMP. E. coli catabolite activator protein
    801..893     -  CDS            lacI (fragment): lac repressor; lacI; The lac repressor binds to the lac operator to inhibit transcription in E. coli. This inhibition can be relieved by adding lactose or isopropyl-β-D-thiogalactopyranoside (IPTG).
   1076..1664    -  rep_origin     ori: high-copy-number ColE1/pMB1/pBR322/pUC origin of replication
   1835..2695    -  CDS            AmpR: β-lactamase; bla; confers resistance to ampicillin, carbenicillin, and related antibiotics
   2696..2800    -  promoter       AmpR promoter: bla
   2827..2877    +  misc_feature   bom (fragment): basis of mobility region from pBR322
   2905..3333    -  rep_origin     f1 ori (sequence partly withheld): f1 bacteriophage origin of replication; arrow indicates direction of (+) strand synthesis
   3337..3494    -  CDS            lacZα (fragment): LacZα fragment of β-galactosidase; lacZ fragment
   3497..2       +  promoter       T7 promoter (across the origin): promoter for bacteriophage T7 RNA polymerase
>Addgene plasmid #46069 | pGEMT-Map7-856-1351 | depositor full sequence | sequence record 64884 | pGEMT-Map7-856-1351 sequence 3513 bps
GGGCGAATTGGGCCCGACGTCGCATGCTCCCGGCCGCCATGGCGGCCGCGGGAATTCGATTATGACCATT
CATGGACTAGCGAGCCATAAAAGAGAGCGAGAAAGAGAACACGTTCCCTTCCACGTTTCCCCGGGCGCCC
GCAGGACTCTGTCTCCATCTAATCTCAAAGCGAGGTCACCGGCTCCAGCCCGCCTTTGGCTCCCATCCAA
GTCCATGCCTCATCTGCCTGGTACTCCCCGGCCTGCATCCTCCTTGCCTCCCGGCTCAGTCAGAGCTGCT
TCCGCTCAGGCCCCCTCCTCCTCTCCTGGCAACATCCGGCCTGTCAAGAGAGAAGTGAAAGTGGAGCCTG
AGAAGAAAGACCCTTTACCCGCAGTAAAGAGCAGGGTGCCATTAGTGAAGGTAGAGGAGGTCACAGTCGA
AGAGGGGACACCCGTGAAGCCACCTGAGCCTGCTGCTCCAGCCTCGGCCCCCATTGCAACCCCAGCCCCT
GCTCCAGCTACGGACCCGGCCCCAGTCCCTGCACCATCATCCACTGTGACTGTCGGTGTAGTTCCTAAAT
CACTAGTGAATTCGCGGCCGCCTGCAGGTCGACCATATGGGAGAGCTCCCAACGCGTTGGATGCATAGCT
TGAGTATTCTATAGTGTCACCTAAATAGCTTGGCGTAATCATGGTCATAGCTGTTTCCTGTGTGAAATTG
TTATCCGCTCACAATTCCACACAACATACGAGCCGGAAGCATAAAGTGTAAAGCCTGGGGTGCCTAATGA
GTGAGCTAACTCACATTAATTGCGTTGCGCTCACTGCCCGCTTTCCAGTCGGGAAACCTGTCGTGCCAGC
TGCATTAATGAATCGGCCAACGCGCGGGGAGAGGCGGTTTGCGTATTGGGCGCTCTTCCGCTTCCTCGCT
CACTGACTCGCTGCGCTCGGTCGTTCGGCTGCGGCGAGCGGTATCAGCTCACTCAAAGGCGGTAATACGG
TTATCCACAGAATCAGGGGATAACGCAGGAAAGAACATGTGAGCAAAAGGCCAGCAAAAGGCCAGGAACC
GTAAAAAGGCCGCGTTGCTGGCGTTTTTCCATAGGCTCCGCCCCCCTGACGAGCATCACAAAAATCGACG
CTCAAGTCAGAGGTGGCGAAACCCGACAGGACTATAAAGATACCAGGCGTTTCCCCCTGGAAGCTCCCTC
GTGCGCTCTCCTGTTCCGACCCTGCCGCTTACCGGATACCTGTCCGCCTTTCTCCCTTCGGGAAGCGTGG
CGCTTTCTCATAGCTCACGCTGTAGGTATCTCAGTTCGGTGTAGGTCGTTCGCTCCAAGCTGGGCTGTGT
GCACGAACCCCCCGTTCAGCCCGACCGCTGCGCCTTATCCGGTAACTATCGTCTTGAGTCCAACCCGGTA
AGACACGACTTATCGCCACTGGCAGCAGCCACTGGTAACAGGATTAGCAGAGCGAGGTATGTAGGCGGTG
CTACAGAGTTCTTGAAGTGGTGGCCTAACTACGGCTACACTAGAAGAACAGTATTTGGTATCTGCGCTCT
GCTGAAGCCAGTTACCTTCGGAAAAAGAGTTGGTAGCTCTTGATCCGGCAAACAAACCACCGCTGGTAGC
GGTGGTTTTTTTGTTTGCAAGCAGCAGATTACGCGCAGAAAAAAAGGATCTCAAGAAGATCCTTTGATCT
TTTCTACGGGGTCTGACGCTCAGTGGAACGAAAACTCACGTTAAGGGATTTTGGTCATGAGATTATCAAA
AAGGATCTTCACCTAGATCCTTTTAAATTAAAAATGAAGTTTTAAATCAATCTAAAGTATATATGAGTAA
ACTTGGTCTGACAGTTACCAATGCTTAATCAGTGAGGCACCTATCTCAGCGATCTGTCTATTTCGTTCAT
CCATAGTTGCCTGACTCCCCGTCGTGTAGATAACTACGATACGGGAGGGCTTACCATCTGGCCCCAGTGC
TGCAATGATACCGCGAGACCCACGCTCACCGGCTCCAGATTTATCAGCAATAAACCAGCCAGCCGGAAGG
GCCGAGCGCAGAAGTGGTCCTGCAACTTTATCCGCCTCCATCCAGTCTATTAATTGTTGCCGGGAAGCTA
GAGTAAGTAGTTCGCCAGTTAATAGTTTGCGCAACGTTGTTGCCATTGCTACAGGCATCGTGGTGTCACG
CTCGTCGTTTGGTATGGCTTCATTCAGCTCCGGTTCCCAACGATCAAGGCGAGTTACATGATCCCCCATG
TTGTGCAAAAAAGCGGTTAGCTCCTTCGGTCCTCCGATCGTTGTCAGAAGTAAGTTGGCCGCAGTGTTAT
CACTCATGGTTATGGCAGCACTGCATAATTCTCTTACTGTCATGCCATCCGTAAGATGCTTTTCTGTGAC
TGGTGAGTACTCAACCAAGTCATTCTGAGAATAGTGTATGCGGCGACCGAGTTGCTCTTGCCCGGCGTCA
ATACGGGATAATACCGCGCCACATAGCAGAACTTTAAAAGTGCTCATCATTGGAAAACGTTCTTCGGGGC
GAAAACTCTCAAGGATCTTACCGCTGTTGAGATCCAGTTCGATGTAACCCACTCGTGCACCCAACTGATC
TTCAGCATCTTTTACTTTCACCAGCGTTTCTGGGTGAGCAAAAACAGGAAGGCAAAATGCCGCAAAAAAG
GGAATAAGGGCGACACGGAAATGTTGAATACTCATACTCTTCCTTTTTCAATATTATTGAAGCATTTATC
AGGGTTATTGTCTCATGAGCGGATACATATTTGAATGTATTTAGAAAAATAAACAAATAGGGGTTCCGCG
CACATTTCCCCGAAAAGTGCCACCTGATGCGGTGTGAAATACCGCACAGATGCGTAAGGAGAAAATACCG
CATCAGGAAATTGTAAGCGTTAATATTTTGTTAAAATTCGCGTTAAATTTTTGTTAAATCAGCTCATTTT
TTAACCAATAGGCCGAAATCGGCAAAATCCCTTATAAATCAAAAGAATAGACCGAGATAGGGT
[37 nt withheld, positions 3004-3040]
AAAGAACGTGGACTCCAACGTCAAAGG
[49 nt withheld, positions 3068-3116]
T
[91 nt withheld, positions 3118-3208]
G
[124 nt withheld, positions 3210-3333]
CCATTCGCCATTCAGGCTGCGCAACTGTTGGGAAGGGCGATCGGTGCGGGCCTCTTCGCTATTACGCCAG
CTGGCGAAAGGGGGATGTGCTGCAAGGCGATTAAGTTGGGTAACGCCAGGGTTTTCCCAGTCACGACGTT
GTAAAACGACGGCCAGTGAATTGTAATACGACTCACTATA
