>Addgene plasmid #46069 | pGEMT-Map7-856-1351 | addgene partial sequence | sequence record 66366 | M13_pUC_fwd
CTATAGGGCGAATTGGGCCCGACGTCGCATGCTCCCGGCCGCCATGGCGGCCGCGGGAATTCGATTTAGG
AACTACACCGACAGTCACAGTGGATGATGGTGCAGGGACTGGGGCCGGGTCCGTAGCTGGAGCAGGGGCT
GGGGTTGCAATGGGGGCCGAGGCTGGAGCAGCAGGCTCAGGTGGCTTCACGGGTGTCCCCTCTTCGACTG
TGACCTCCTCTACCTTCACTAATGGCACCCTGCTCTTTACTGCGGGTAAAGGGTCTTTCTTCTCAGGCTC
CACTTTCACTTCTCTCTTGACAGGCCGGATGTTGCCAGGAGAGGAGGAGGGGGCCTGAGCGGAAGCAGCT
CTGACTGAGCCGGGAGGCAAGGAGGATGCAGGCCGGGGAGTACCAGGCAGATGAGGCATGGACTTGGATG
GGAGCCAAAGGCGGGCTGGAGCCGGTGACCTCGCTTTGAGATTAGATGGAGACAGAGTCCTGCGGGCGCC
CGGGGAAACGTGGAAGGGAACGTGTTCTCTTTCTCGCTCTCTTTTATGGCTCGCTAGTCCATGAATGGTC
ATAATCACTAGTGAATTCGCGGCCGCCTGCAGGTCGACCATATGGGAGAGCTCCCAACGCGTTGGATGCA
TAGCTTGAGTATTCTATAGTGTCACCTAAATAGCTTGGCGTAATCATGGTCATAGCTGTTTCCTGTGTGA
AATTGTTATCCGCTCACAATTCCACACAACATACGAGCCGGAAGCATAAAGTGTAAAGCCTGGGGTGCCT
AATGAGTGAGCTAACTCACATTAATTGCGTTGCGCTCACTGCCCGCTTTC
